Addgene plasmid #167679: pRU53
Purpose: Final destination vector for single Gateway LR reaction
Depositing lab: Niko Geldner. Depositing organization: Universite de Lausanne (UNIL). Publication: Combined fluorescent seed selection and multiplex CRISPR/Cas9 assembly for fast generation of multiple Arabidopsis mutants. Ursache R, Fujita S, Denervaud Tendon V, Geldner N. Plant Methods. 2021 Oct 30;17(1):111. doi: 10.1186/s13007-021-00811-9. PubMed 34717688.
Backbone
  Vector backbone: pDe-CAS9
  Vector type: CRISPR
  Selectable markers: FastRed seed selection
Growth in bacteria
  Bacterial resistance: Chloramphenicol and Spectinomycin, 25 & 50 μg/mL
  Growth temperature: 37°C
  Growth strain: ccdB Survival
  Copy number: High Copy
Gene/Insert
  Gene/Insert name: pEC1.2::spCas9
  Species: Streptococcus pyogenes
  Cloning method: Gateway Cloning
  Sequencing primers: 5′ gcggataacaatttcacacaggaaacag; 3′ gcttgcatgcctgcaggtcgactct
Terms and licenses: Academic/Nonprofit Terms; Industry Terms: Not Available to Industry
Depositor comments: In addition to Cas9 cassette, attR1-attR2 Gateway recombination sites together with ccdB cassette are present. Please visit https://www.biorxiv.org/content/10.1101/2021.05.20.444986v1 for bioRxiv preprint.
How to cite: pRU53 was a gift from Niko Geldner (Addgene plasmid # 167679 ; http://n2t.net/addgene:167679 ; RRID:Addgene_167679)
