[The description below was written by a language model from this plasmid's Addgene catalogue record and pLannotate feature annotations shown in this document.]
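Description:
pRU53 is an 18.3 kb plant binary CRISPR/Cas9 vector built on the pDe-CAS9 backbone and intended as the final destination vector for a single Gateway LR reaction. The backbone carries the pVS1 replication and stability functions (RepA, StaA, oriV), which are typically used for maintenance in Agrobacterium. It also has a ColE1/pBR322-type origin with a bom site for propagation in E. coli, and an aadA gene conferring spectinomycin resistance. Because the Gateway cassette contains the gyrase toxin gene ccdB, the empty vector must be grown in a ccdB-tolerant strain. The cassette's chloramphenicol resistance gene provides a second bacterial selection.

Between the nopaline-type left and right T-DNA borders lie three functional units. The first is Streptococcus pyogenes Cas9, listed in the record as driven by the EC1.2 promoter, which is commonly used for egg-cell expression in Arabidopsis. The promoter itself is not annotated in the feature table, although the unannotated stretch upstream of Cas9 could accommodate it. The Cas9 coding sequence is preceded by a partial FLAG tag match and followed by the pea rbcS-E9 terminator. The second unit is the attR1–CmR–ccdB–attR2 cassette. In the LR reaction it is replaced by the content of an entry clone, presumably guide RNA expression units given the multiplex CRISPR assembly described in the associated publication. The third is the FastRed marker, an oleosin–TagRFP fusion followed by a NOS terminator. The neighbouring Arabidopsis genomic fragment probably represents its native promoter region. This marker makes transgenic seeds fluoresce red, so transformants can be picked visually, and non-fluorescent seeds can be chosen in later generations to find Cas9-free mutant plants.
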