Features (pLannotate 1.2.2; 32 found; start..end, strand, type, name):
    226..627     +  CDS            Y4CG_SINFN (fragment): Protein inferred from homology: Swiss-Prot protein existence level 3. From Sinorhizobium fredii (strain NBRC 101917 / NGR234).
   1187..1816    +  CDS            pVS1 StaA: stability protein from the Pseudomonas plasmid pVS1 (Heeb et al., 2000)
   2245..3318    +  CDS            pVS1 RepA: replication protein from the Pseudomonas plasmid pVS1 (Heeb et al., 2000)
   3384..3578    +  rep_origin     pVS1 oriV: origin of replication for the Pseudomonas plasmid pVS1 (Heeb et al., 2000)
   3781..3820    +  CDS            rop (fragment): Rop protein, which maintains plasmids at low copy number; rop
   3922..4062    +  misc_feature   bom: basis of mobility region from pBR322
   4248..4836    -  rep_origin     ori: high-copy-number ColE1/pMB1/pBR322/pUC origin of replication
   5082..5869    -  CDS            SmR (fragment): aminoglycoside adenylyltransferase (Murphy, 1985); aadA; confers resistance to spectinomycin and streptomycin
   5880..5936    -  CDS            GmR (fragment): gentamycin acetyltransferase; aacC1; confers resistance to gentamycin
   6112..6135    -  promoter       Pc promoter (fragment): intI1 (promoter lies within the coding sequence); class 1 integron promoter
   6394..6418    +  misc_feature   LB T-DNA repeat: left border repeat from nopaline C58 T-DNA
   6494..6582    +  CDS            lacI (fragment): lac repressor; lacI; The lac repressor binds to the lac operator to inhibit transcription in E. coli. This inhibition can be relieved by adding lactose or isopropyl-β-D-thiogalactopyranoside (IPTG).
   6595..6616    +  protein_bind   CAP binding site: CAP binding activates transcription in the presence of cAMP. E. coli catabolite activator protein
   6631..6661    +  promoter       lac promoter: promoter for the E. coli lac operon
   6665..6687    +  protein_bind   lac operator (fragment): The lac repressor binds to the lac operator to inhibit transcription in E. coli. This inhibition can be relieved by adding lactose or isopropyl-β-D-thiogalactopyranoside (IPTG). lac repressor encoded by lacI
   8127..8146    +  CDS            2xFLAG (fragment): two tandem FLAG® epitope tags
   8202..12302   +  CDS            cas9: CAS9_STRP1 - Also known as csn1 From Streptococcus pyogenes serotype M1.
  12360..12992   +  terminator     E9 terminator: terminator and polyadenylation signal from the pea rbcS-E9 gene
  13018..13142   +  protein_bind   attR1: mutant version of attR; recombination site for the Gateway® LR reaction LR Clonase™
  13167..13197   +  promoter       lac UV5 promoter: E. coli lac promoter with an "up" mutation
  13221..13250   +  promoter       cat promoter (fragment): promoter of the E. coli cat gene encoding chloramphenicol acetyltransferase
  13251..13931   +  CDS            CmR: chloramphenicol acetyltransferase confers resistance to chloramphenicol
  14088..14246   +  CDS            ccdA (fragment): CCDA_ECO57 - Also known as H, letA. Experimental evidence at protein level: Swiss-Prot protein existence level 1. Antitoxin component of a type II toxin-antitoxin (TA) system which inhibits the post-segregational killing (PSK) of plasmid-free cells, also referred to as a plasmid addiction system. Binds to and blocks the activity of CcdB; will also remove bound CcdB protein from the CcdB-GyrA complex by forming a CcdA-CcdB complex, a process termed rejuvenation. Functions as a transcriptional corepressor for the ccdAB operon, repression also requires CcdB (By similarity). From Escherichia coli
  14251..14556   +  CDS            ccdB: CcdB, a bacterial toxin that poisons DNA gyrase; ccdB; Plasmids containing the ccdB gene cannot be propagated in standard E. coli strains.
  14597..14721   -  protein_bind   attR2: mutant version of attR; recombination site for the Gateway® LR reaction LR Clonase™
  14798..14833   +  misc_feature   MCS (fragment): pUC18/19 multiple cloning site
  15192..15716   -  CDS            MSR4 (fragment): MSRA4_ARATH - Also known as PMSR, PMSR4. Experimental evidence at protein level: Swiss-Prot protein existence level 1. Catalyzes the reduction of methionine sulfoxide (MetSO) to methionine in proteins. Plays a protective role against oxidative stress by restoring activity to proteins that have been inactivated by methionine oxidation. Prevents the methionine sulfoxidation of the heat shock protein HSP21 and its subsequent inactivation. MSRA family specifically reduces the MetSO S-enantiomer. From Arabidopsis thaliana (Mouse-ear cress).
  16258..16974   +  CDS            OLEO2_BRANA: Experimental evidence at protein level: Swiss-Prot protein existence level 1. May have a structural role to stabilize the lipid body during desiccation of the seed by preventing coalescence of the oil. Probably interacts with both lipid and phospholipid moieties of lipid bodies. May also provide recognition signals for specific lipase anchorage in lipolysis during seedling growth. From Brassica napus (Rape).
  16975..17667   +  CDS            TagRFP: TagRFP is a basic (constitutively fluorescent) red fluorescent protein published in 2007, derived from Entacmaea quadricolor. It has very low acid sensitivity.
  17669..17920   -  terminator     NOS terminator: nopaline synthase terminator and poly(A) signal
  17929..18083   +  CDS            lacZα (fragment): LacZα fragment of β-galactosidase; lacZ fragment
  18142..18166   +  misc_feature   RB T-DNA repeat: right border repeat from nopaline C58 T-DNA
>Addgene plasmid #167679 | pRU53 | addgene full sequence | sequence record 331091 | Addgene NGS Result
AGTACTTTGATCCAACCCCTCCGCTGCTATAGTGCAGTCGGCTTCTGACGTTCAGTGCAGCCGTCTTCTG
AAAACGACATGTCGCACAAGTCCTAAGTTACGCGACAGGCTGCCGCCCTGCCCTTTTCCTGGCGTTTTCT
TGTCGCGTGTTTTAGTCGCATAAAGTAGAATACTTGCGACTAGAACCGGAGACATTACGCCATGAACAAG
AGCGCCGCCGCTGGCCTGCTGGGCTATGCCCGCGTCAGCACCGACGACCAGGACTTGACCAACCAACGGG
CCGAACTGCACGCGGCCGGCTGCACCAAGCTGTTTTCCGAGAAGATCACCGGCACCAGGCGCGACCGCCC
GGAGCTGGCCAGGATGCTTGACCACCTACGCCCTGGCGACGTTGTGACAGTGACCAGGCTAGACCGCCTG
GCCCGCAGCACCCGCGACCTACTGGACATTGCCGAGCGCATCCAGGAGGCCGGCGCGGGCCTGCGTAGCC
TGGCAGAGCCGTGGGCCGACACCACCACGCCGGCCGGCCGCATGGTGTTGACCGTGTTCGCCGGCATTGC
CGAGTTCGAGCGTTCCCTAATCATCGACCGCACCCGGAGCGGGCGCGAGGCCGCCAAGGCCCGAGGCGTG
AAGTTTGGCCCCCGCCCTACCCTCACCCCGGCACAGATCGCGCACGCCCGCGAGCTGATCGACCAGGAAG
GCCGCACCGTGAAAGAGGCGGCTGCACTGCTTGGCGTGCATCGCTCGACCCTGTACCGCGCACTTGAGCG
CAGCGAGGAAGTGACGCCCACCGAGGCCAGGCGGCGCGGTGCCTTCCGTGAGGACGCATTGACCGAGGCC
GACGCCCTGGCGGCCGCCGAGAATGAACGCCAAGAGGAACAAGCATGAAACCGCACCAGGACGGCCAGGA
CGAACCGTTTTTCATTACCGAAGAGATCGAGGCGGAGATGATCGCGGCCGGGTACGTGTTCGAGCCGCCC
GCGCACGTCTCAACCGTGCGGCTGCATGAAATCCTGGCCGGTTTGTCTGATGCCAAGCTGGCGGCCTGGC
CGGCCAGCTTGGCCGCTGAAGAAACCGAGCGCCGCCGTCTAAAAAGGTGATGTGTATTTGAGTAAAACAG
CTTGCGTCATGCGGTCGCTGCGTATATGATGCGATGAGTAAATAAACAAATACGCAAGGGGAACGCATGA
AGGTTATCGCTGTACTTAACCAGAAAGGCGGGTCAGGCAAGACGACCATCGCAACCCATCTAGCCCGCGC
CCTGCAACTCGCCGGGGCCGATGTTCTGTTAGTCGATTCCGATCCCCAGGGCAGTGCCCGCGATTGGGCG
GCCGTGCGGGAAGATCAACCGCTAACCGTTGTCGGCATCGACCGCCCGACGATTGACCGCGACGTGAAGG
CCATCGGCCGGCGCGACTTCGTAGTGATCGACGGAGCGCCCCAGGCGGCGGACTTGGCTGTGTCCGCGAT
CAAGGCAGCCGACTTCGTGCTGATTCCGGTGCAGCCAAGCCCTTACGACATATGGGCCACCGCCGACCTG
GTGGAGCTGGTTAAGCAGCGCATTGAGGTCACGGATGGAAGGCTACAAGCGGCCTTTGTCGTGTCGCGGG
CGATCAAAGGCACGCGCATCGGCGGTGAGGTTGCCGAGGCGCTGGCCGGGTACGAGCTGCCCATTCTTGA
GTCCCGTATCACGCAGCGCGTGAGCTACCCAGGCACTGCCGCCGCCGGCACAACCGTTCTTGAATCAGAA
CCCGAGGGCGACGCTGCCCGCGAGGTCCAGGCGCTGGCCGCTGAAATTAAATCAAAACTCATTTGAGTTA
ATGAGGTAAAGAGAAAATGAGCAAAAGCACAAACACGCTAAGTGCCGGCCGTCCGAGCGCACGCAGCAGC
AAGGCTGCAACGTTGGCCAGCCTGGCAGACACGCCAGCCATGAAGCGGGTCAACTTTCAGTTGCCGGCGG
AGGATCACACCAAGCTGAAGATGTACGCGGTACGCCAAGGCAAGACCATTACCGAGCTGCTATCTGAATA
CATCGCGCAGCTACCAGAGTAAATGAGCAAATGAATAAATGAGTAGATGAATTTTAGCGGCTAAAGGAGG
CGGCATGGAAAATCAAGAACAACCAGGCACCGACGCCGTGGAATGCCCCATGTGTGGAGGAACGGGCGGT
TGGCCAGGCGTAAGCGGCTGGGTTGTCTGCCGGCCCTGCAATGGCACTGGAACCCCCAAGCCCGAGGAAT
CGGCGTGAGCGGTCGCAAACCATCCGGCCCGGTACAAATCGGCGCGGCGCTGGGTGATGACCTGGTGGAG
AAGTTGAAGGCCGCGCAGGCCGCCCAGCGGCAACGCATCGAGGCAGAAGCACGCCCCGGTGAATCGTGGC
AAGCGGCCGCTGATCGAATCCGCAAAGAATCCCGGCAACCGCCGGCAGCCGGTGCGCCGTCGATTAGGAA
GCCGCCCAAGGGCGACGAGCAACCAGATTTTTTCGTTCCGATGCTCTATGACGTGGGCACCCGCGATAGT
CGCAGCATCATGGACGTGGCCGTTTTCCGTCTGTCGAAGCGTGACCGACGAGCTGGCGAGGTGATCCGCT
ACGAGCTTCCAGACGGGCACGTAGAGGTTTCCGCAGGGCCGGCCGGCATGGCCAGTGTGTGGGATTACGA
CCTGGTACTGATGGCGGTTTCCCATCTAACCGAATCCATGAACCGATACCGGGAAGGGAAGGGAGACAAG
CCCGGCCGCGTGTTCCGTCCACACGTTGCGGACGTACTCAAGTTCTGCCGGCGAGCCGATGGCGGAAAGC
AGAAAGACGACCTGGTAGAAACCTGCATTCGGTTAAACACCACGCACGTTGCCATGCAGCGTACGAAGAA
GGCCAAGAACGGCCGCCTGGTGACGGTATCCGAGGGTGAAGCCTTGATTAGCCGCTACAAGATCGTAAAG
AGCGAAACCGGGCGGCCGGAGTACATCGAGATCGAGCTAGCTGATTGGATGTACCGCGAGATCACAGAAG
GCAAGAACCCGGACGTGCTGACGGTTCACCCCGATTACTTTTTGATCGATCCCGGCATCGGCCGTTTTCT
CTACCGCCTGGCACGCCGCGCCGCAGGCAAGGCAGAAGCCAGATGGTTGTTCAAGACGATCTACGAACGC
AGTGGCAGCGCCGGAGAGTTCAAGAAGTTCTGTTTCACCGTGCGCAAGCTGATCGGGTCAAATGACCTGC
CGGAGTACGATTTGAAGGAGGAGGCGGGGCAGGCTGGCCCGATCCTAGTCATGCGCTACCGCAACCTGAT
CGAGGGCGAAGCATCCGCCGGTTCCTAATGTACGGAGCAGATGCTAGGGCAAATTGCCCTAGCAGGGGAA
AAAGGTCGAAAAGGTCTCTTTCCTGTGGATAGCACGTACATTGGGAACCCAAAGCCGTACATTGGGAACC
GGAACCCGTACATTGGGAACCCAAAGCCGTACATTGGGAACCGGTCACACATGTAAGTGACTGATATAAA
AGAGAAAAAAGGCGATTTTTCCGCCTAAAACTCTTTAAAACTTATTAAAACTCTTAAAACCCGCCTGGCC
TGTGCATAACTGTCTGGCCAGCGCACAGCCGAAGAGCTGCAAAAAGCGCCTACCCTTCGGTCGCTGCGCT
CCCTACGCCCCGCCGCTTCGCGTCGGCCTATCGCGGCCGCTGGCCGCTCAAAAATGGCTGGCCTACGGCC
AGGCAATCTACCAGGGCGCGGACAAGCCGCGCCGTCGCCACTCGACCGCCGGCGCCCACATCAAGGCACC
CTGCCTCGCGCGTTTCGGTGATGACGGTGAAAACCTCTGACACATGCAGCTCCCGGAGACGGTCACAGCT
TGTCTGTAAGCGGATGCCGGGAGCAGACAAGCCCGTCAGGGCGCGTCAGCGGGTGTTGGCGGGTGTCGGG
GCGCAGCCATGACCCAGTCACGTAGCGATAGCGGAGTGTATACTGGCTTAACTATGCGGCATCAGAGCAG
ATTGTACTGAGAGTGCACCATATGCGGTGTGAAATACCGCACAGATGCGTAAGGAGAAAATACCGCATCA
GGCGCTCTTCCGCTTCCTCGCTCACTGACTCGCTGCGCTCGGTCGTTCGGCTGCGGCGAGCGGTATCAGC
TCACTCAAAGGCGGTAATACGGTTATCCACAGAATCAGGGGATAACGCAGGAAAGAACATGTGAGCAAAA
GGCCAGCAAAAGGCCAGGAACCGTAAAAAGGCCGCGTTGCTGGCGTTTTTCCATAGGCTCCGCCCCCCTG
ACGAGCATCACAAAAATCGACGCTCAAGTCAGAGGTGGCGAAACCCGACAGGACTATAAAGATACCAGGC
GTTTCCCCCTGGAAGCTCCCTCGTGCGCTCTCCTGTTCCGACCCTGCCGCTTACCGGATACCTGTCCGCC
TTTCTCCCTTCGGGAAGCGTGGCGCTTTCTCATAGCTCACGCTGTAGGTATCTCAGTTCGGTGTAGGTCG
TTCGCTCCAAGCTGGGCTGTGTGCACGAACCCCCCGTTCAGCCCGACCGCTGCGCCTTATCCGGTAACTA
TCGTCTTGAGTCCAACCCGGTAAGACACGACTTATCGCCACTGGCAGCAGCCACTGGTAACAGGATTAGC
AGAGCGAGGTATGTAGGCGGTGCTACAGAGTTCTTGAAGTGGTGGCCTAACTACGGCTACACTAGAAGGA
CAGTATTTGGTATCTGCGCTCTGCTGAAGCCAGTTACCTTCGGAAAAAGAGTTGGTAGCTCTTGATCCGG
CAAACAAACCACCGCTGGTAGCGGTGGTTTTTTTGTTTGCAAGCAGCAGATTACGCGCAGAAAAAAAGGA
TCTCAAGAAGATCCTTTGATCTTTTCTACGGGGTCTGACGCTCAGTGGAACGAAAACTCACGTTAAGGGA
TTTTGGTCATGCATGATATATCTCCCAATTTGTGTAGGGCTTATTATGCACGCTTAAAAATAATAAAAGC
AGACTTGACCTGATAGTTTGGCTGTGAGCAATTATGTGCTTAGTGCATCTAACGCTTGAGTTAAGCCGCG
CCGCGAAGCGGCGTCGGCTTGAACGAATTTCTAGCTAGACATTATTTGCCGACTACCTTGGTGATCTCGC
CTTTCACGTAGTGGACAAATTCTTCCAACTGATCTGCGCGCGAGGCCAAGCGATCTTCTTCTTGTCCAAG
ATAAGCCTGTCTAGCTTCAAGTATGACGGGCTGATACTGGGCCGGCAGGCGCTCCATTGCCCAGTCGGCA
GCGACATCCTTCGGCGCGATTTTGCCGGTTACTGCGCTGTACCAAATGCGGGACAACGTAAGCACTACAT
TTCGCTCATCGCCAGCCCAGTCGGGCGGCGAGTTCCATAGCGTTAAGGTTTCATTTAGCGCCTCAAATAG
ATCCTGTTCAGGAACCGGATCAAAGAGTTCCTCCGCCGCTGGACCTACCAAGGCAACGCTATGTTCTCTT
GCTTTTGTCAGCAAGATAGCCAGATCAATGTCGATCGTGGCTGGCTCGAAGATACCTGCAAGAATGTCAT
TGCGCTGCCATTCTCCAAATTGCAGTTCGCGCTTAGCTGGATAACGCCACGGAATGATGTCGTCGTGCAC
AACAATGGTGACTTCTACAGCGCGGAGAATCTCGCTCTCTCCAGGGGAAGCCGAAGTTTCCAAAAGGTCG
TTGATCAAAGCTCGCCGCGTTGTTTCATCAAGCCTTACGGTCACCGTAACCAGCAAATCAATATCACTGT
GTGGCTTCAGGCCGCCATCCACTGCGGAGCCGTACAAATGTACGGCCAGCAACGTCGGTTCGAGATGGCG
CTCGATGACGCCAACTACCTCTGATAGTTGAGTCGATACTTCGGCGATCACCGCTTCCCCCATGATGTTT
AACTTTGTTTTAGGGCGACTGCCCTGCTGCGTAACATCGTTGCTGCTCCATAACATCAAACATCGACCCA
CGGCGTAACGCGCTTGCTGCTTGGATGCCCGAGGCATAGACTGTACCCCAAAAAAACAGTCATAACAAGC
CATGAAAACCGCCACTGCGCCGTTACCACCGCTGCGTTCGGTCAAGGTTCTGGACCAGTTGCGTGAGCGC
ATACGCTACTTGCATTACAGCTTACGAACCGAACAGGCTTATGTCCACTGGGTTCGTGCCCGAATTGATC
ACAGGCAGCAACGCTCTGTCATCGTTACAATCAACATGCTACCCTCCGCGAGATCATCCGTGTTTCAAAC
CCGGCAGCTTAGTTGCCGTTCTTCCGAATAGCATCGGTAACATGAGCAAAGTCTGCCGCCTTACAACGGC
TCTCCCGCTGACGCCGTCCCGGACTGATGGGCTGCCTGTATCGAGTGGTGATTTTGTGCCGAGCTGCCGG
TCGGGGAGCTGTTGGCTGGCTGGTGGCAGGATATATTGTGGTGTAAACAAATTGACGCTTAGACAACTTA
ATAACACATTGCGGACGTTTTTAATGTACTGAATTAACGCCGAATTGCTCTAGCCAATACGCAAACCGCC
TCTCCCCGCGCGTTGGCCGATTCATTAATGCAGCTGGCACGACAGGTTTCCCGACTGGAAAGCGGGCAGT
GAGCGCAACGCAATTAATGTGAGTTAGCTCACTCATTAGGCACCCCAGGCTTTACACTTTATGCTTCCGG
CTCGTATGTTGTGTGGAATTGTGAGCGGATAACAATTTCACACAGGAAACAGCTATGACATGATTACGAA
TTCGAATAAAAGCATTTGCGTTTGGTTTATCATTGCGTTTATACAAGGACAGAGATCCACTGAGCTGGAA
TAGCTTAAAACCATTATCAGAACAAAATAAACCATTTTTTGTTAAGAATCAGAGCATAGTAAACAACAGA
AACAACCTAAGAGAGGTAACTTGTCCAAGAAGATAGCTAATTATATCTATTTTATAAAAGTTATCATAGT
TTGTAAGTCACAAAAGATGCAAATAACAGAGAAACTAGGAGACTTGAGAATATACATTCTTGTATATTTG
TATTCGAGATTGTGAAAATTTGACCATAAGTTTAAATTCTTAAAAAGATATATCTGATCTAGGTGATGGT
TATAGACTGTAATTTTACCACATGTTTAATGATGGATAGTGACACACATGACACATCGACAACACTATAG
CATCTTATTTAGATTACAACATGAAATTTTTCTGTAATACATGTCTTTGTACATAATTTAAAAGTAATTC
CTAAGAAATATATTTATACAAGGAGTTTAAAGAAAACATAGCATAAAGTTCAATGAGTAGTAAAAACCAT
ATACAGTATATAGCATAAAGTTCAATGAGTTTATTACAAAAGCATTGGTTCACTTTCTGTAACACGACGT
TAAACCTTCGTCTCCAATAGGAGCGCTACTGATTCAACATGCCAATATATACTAAATACGTTTCTACAGT
CAAATGCTTTAACGTTTCATGATTAAGTGACTATTTACCGTCAATCCTTTCCCATTCCTCCCACTAATCC
AACTTTTTAATTACTCTTAAATCACCACTAAGCTAGTAACGCCTATCATGAATTAGCTCTACTAAATCTA
GCAACCTTTCAAATTTGCAGTATTGCAGGTGTCTCTGTGTCTTTAAAATAGTTGCCTTATGATTTCTTCG
GTTTCAAGATGATCAAATAGTTATAGATTTCATGCTCACACATGCTCATTAGATGTGTACATACTTTACT
TACCCAAATCTATTTTCTCGCAAAGATTTTGATGGTAAAGCTGATTTGGTTCTATTGAACTAAATCAAAC
GAGTTTCAGACTGAGTGATTCTAATCCGGCCCATTAGCCCCTAAACAGACCCACTAATTACGCAGCTTTT
AATAGAGTAATTACACCTAGTTTACCCACTAAACCACTAAGCACTAATTATCTCACAATCTAATGAGCTT
CCCTCGTAATTACTTGGGCTTTCACTCTACCATTTATTTGTAACAGTCAAGTCTCTACTGTCTCTATATA
AACTCTCTAAAGTTAACACACAATTCTCATCACAAACAAATCAACCAAAGCAACTTCTACTCTTTCTTCT
TTCGACCTTATCAATCTGTTGAGAAATCTAGATGGATTACAAGGACCACGACGGGGATTACAAGGACCAC
GACATTGATTACAAGGATGATGATGACAAGATGGCTCCGAAGAAGAAGAGGAAGGTTGGCATCCACGGGG
TGCCAGCTGCTGACAAGAAGTACTCGATCGGCCTCGATATTGGGACTAACTCTGTTGGCTGGGCCGTGAT
CACCGACGAGTACAAGGTGCCCTCAAAGAAGTTCAAGGTCCTGGGCAACACCGATCGGCATTCCATCAAG
AAGAATCTCATTGGCGCTCTCCTGTTCGACAGCGGCGAGACGGCTGAGGCTACGCGGCTCAAGCGCACCG
CCCGCAGGCGGTACACGCGCAGGAAGAATCGCATCTGCTACCTGCAGGAGATTTTCTCCAACGAGATGGC
GAAGGTTGACGATTCTTTCTTCCACAGGCTGGAGGAGTCATTCCTCGTGGAGGAGGATAAGAAGCACGAG
CGGCATCCAATCTTCGGCAACATTGTCGACGAGGTTGCCTACCACGAGAAGTACCCTACGATCTACCATC
TGCGGAAGAAGCTCGTGGACTCCACAGATAAGGCGGACCTCCGCCTGATCTACCTCGCTCTGGCCCACAT
GATTAAGTTCAGGGGCCATTTCCTGATCGAGGGGGATCTCAACCCGGACAATAGCGATGTTGACAAGCTG
TTCATCCAGCTCGTGCAGACGTACAACCAGCTCTTCGAGGAGAACCCCATTAATGCGTCAGGCGTCGACG
CGAAGGCTATCCTGTCCGCTAGGCTCTCGAAGTCTCGGCGCCTCGAGAACCTGATCGCCCAGCTGCCGGG
CGAGAAGAAGAACGGCCTGTTCGGGAATCTCATTGCGCTCAGCCTGGGGCTCACGCCCAACTTCAAGTCG
AATTTCGATCTCGCTGAGGACGCCAAGCTGCAGCTCTCCAAGGACACATACGACGATGACCTGGATAACC
TCCTGGCCCAGATCGGCGATCAGTACGCGGACCTGTTCCTCGCTGCCAAGAATCTGTCGGACGCCATCCT
CCTGTCTGATATTCTCAGGGTGAACACCGAGATTACGAAGGCTCCGCTCTCAGCCTCCATGATCAAGCGC
TACGACGAGCACCATCAGGATCTGACCCTCCTGAAGGCGCTGGTCAGGCAGCAGCTCCCCGAGAAGTACA
AGGAGATCTTCTTCGATCAGTCGAAGAACGGCTACGCTGGGTACATTGACGGCGGGGCCTCTCAGGAGGA
GTTCTACAAGTTCATCAAGCCGATTCTGGAGAAGATGGACGGCACGGAGGAGCTGCTGGTGAAGCTCAAT
CGCGAGGACCTCCTGAGGAAGCAGCGGACATTCGATAACGGCAGCATCCCACACCAGATTCATCTCGGGG
AGCTGCACGCTATCCTGAGGAGGCAGGAGGACTTCTACCCTTTCCTCAAGGATAACCGCGAGAAGATCGA
GAAGATTCTGACTTTCAGGATCCCGTACTACGTCGGCCCACTCGCTAGGGGCAACTCCCGCTTCGCTTGG
ATGACCCGCAAGTCAGAGGAGACGATCACGCCGTGGAACTTCGAGGAGGTGGTCGACAAGGGCGCTAGCG
CTCAGTCGTTCATCGAGAGGATGACGAATTTCGACAAGAACCTGCCAAATGAGAAGGTGCTCCCTAAGCA
CTCGCTCCTGTACGAGTACTTCACAGTCTACAACGAGCTGACTAAGGTGAAGTATGTGACCGAGGGCATG
AGGAAGCCGGCTTTCCTGTCTGGGGAGCAGAAGAAGGCCATCGTGGACCTCCTGTTCAAGACCAACCGGA
AGGTCACGGTTAAGCAGCTCAAGGAGGACTACTTCAAGAAGATTGAGTGCTTCGATTCGGTCGAGATCTC
TGGCGTTGAGGACCGCTTCAACGCCTCCCTGGGGACCTACCACGATCTCCTGAAGATCATTAAGGATAAG
GACTTCCTGGACAACGAGGAGAATGAGGATATCCTCGAGGACATTGTGCTGACACTCACTCTGTTCGAGG
ACCGGGAGATGATCGAGGAGCGCCTGAAGACTTACGCCCATCTCTTCGATGACAAGGTCATGAAGCAGCT
CAAGAGGAGGAGGTACACCGGCTGGGGGAGGCTGAGCAGGAAGCTCATCAACGGCATTCGGGACAAGCAG
TCCGGGAAGACGATCCTCGACTTCCTGAAGAGCGATGGCTTCGCGAACCGCAATTTCATGCAGCTGATTC
ACGATGACAGCCTCACATTCAAGGAGGATATCCAGAAGGCTCAGGTGAGCGGCCAGGGGGACTCGCTGCA
CGAGCATATCGCGAACCTCGCTGGCTCGCCAGCTATCAAGAAGGGGATTCTGCAGACCGTGAAGGTTGTG
GACGAGCTGGTGAAGGTCATGGGCAGGCACAAGCCTGAGAACATCGTCATTGAGATGGCCCGGGAGAATC
AGACCACGCAGAAGGGCCAGAAGAACTCACGCGAGAGGATGAAGAGGATCGAGGAGGGCATTAAGGAGCT
GGGGTCCCAGATCCTCAAGGAGCACCCGGTGGAGAACACGCAGCTGCAGAATGAGAAGCTCTACCTGTAC
TACCTCCAGAATGGCCGCGATATGTATGTGGACCAGGAGCTGGATATTAACAGGCTCAGCGATTACGACG
TCGATCATATCGTTCCACAGTCATTCCTGAAGGATGACTCCATTGACAACAAGGTCCTCACCAGGTCGGA
CAAGAACCGGGGCAAGTCTGATAATGTTCCTTCAGAGGAGGTCGTTAAGAAGATGAAGAACTACTGGCGC
CAGCTCCTGAATGCCAAGCTGATCACGCAGCGGAAGTTCGATAACCTCACAAAGGCTGAGAGGGGCGGGC
TCTCTGAGCTGGACAAGGCGGGCTTCATCAAGAGGCAGCTGGTCGAGACACGGCAGATCACTAAGCACGT
TGCGCAGATTCTCGACTCACGGATGAACACTAAGTACGATGAGAATGACAAGCTGATCCGCGAGGTGAAG
GTCATCACCCTGAAGTCAAAGCTCGTCTCCGACTTCAGGAAGGATTTCCAGTTCTACAAGGTTCGGGAGA
TCAACAATTACCACCATGCCCATGACGCGTACCTGAACGCGGTGGTCGGCACAGCTCTGATCAAGAAGTA
CCCAAAGCTCGAGAGCGAGTTCGTGTACGGGGACTACAAGGTTTACGATGTGAGGAAGATGATCGCCAAG
TCGGAGCAGGAGATTGGCAAGGCTACCGCCAAGTACTTCTTCTACTCTAACATTATGAATTTCTTCAAGA
CAGAGATCACTCTGGCCAATGGCGAGATCCGGAAGCGCCCCCTCATCGAGACGAACGGCGAGACGGGGGA
GATCGTGTGGGACAAGGGCAGGGATTTCGCGACCGTCAGGAAGGTTCTCTCCATGCCACAAGTGAATATC
GTCAAGAAGACAGAGGTCCAGACTGGCGGGTTCTCTAAGGAGTCAATTCTGCCTAAGCGGAACAGCGACA
AGCTCATCGCCCGCAAGAAGGACTGGGATCCGAAGAAGTACGGCGGGTTCGACAGCCCCACTGTGGCCTA
CTCGGTCCTGGTTGTGGCGAAGGTTGAGAAGGGCAAGTCCAAGAAGCTCAAGAGCGTGAAGGAGCTGCTG
GGGATCACGATTATGGAGCGCTCCAGCTTCGAGAAGAACCCGATCGATTTCCTGGAGGCGAAGGGCTACA
AGGAGGTGAAGAAGGACCTGATCATTAAGCTCCCCAAGTACTCACTCTTCGAGCTGGAGAACGGCAGGAA
GCGGATGCTGGCTTCCGCTGGCGAGCTGCAGAAGGGGAACGAGCTGGCTCTGCCGTCCAAGTATGTGAAC
TTCCTCTACCTGGCCTCCCACTACGAGAAGCTCAAGGGCAGCCCCGAGGACAACGAGCAGAAGCAGCTGT
TCGTCGAGCAGCACAAGCATTACCTCGACGAGATCATTGAGCAGATTTCCGAGTTCTCCAAGCGCGTGAT
CCTGGCCGACGCGAATCTGGATAAGGTCCTCTCCGCGTACAACAAGCACCGCGACAAGCCAATCAGGGAG
CAGGCTGAGAATATCATTCATCTCTTCACCCTGACGAACCTCGGCGCCCCTGCTGCTTTCAAGTACTTCG
ACACAACTATCGATCGCAAGAGGTACACAAGCACTAAGGAGGTCCTGGACGCGACCCTCATCCACCAGTC
GATTACCGGCCTCTACGAGACGCGCATCGACCTGTCTCAGCTCGGGGGCGACAAGCGGCCAGCGGCGACG
AAGAAGGCGGGGCAGGCGAAGAAGAAGAAGTGAGCTCAGAGCTTTCGTTCGTATCATCGGTTTCGACAAC
GTTCGTCAAGTTCAATGCATCAGTTTCATTGCGCACACACCAGAATCCTACTGAGTTTGAGTATTATGGC
ATTGGGAAAACTGTTTTTCTTGTACCATTTGTTGTGCTTGTAATTTACTGTGTTTTTTATTCGGTTTTCG
CTATCGAACTGTGAAATGGAAATGGATGGAGAAGAGTTAATGAATGATATGGTCCTTTTGTTCATTCTCA
AATTAATATTATTTGTTTTTTCTCTTATTTGTTGTGTGTTGAATTTGAAATTATAAGAGATATGCAAACA
TTTTGTTTTGAGTAAAAATGTGTCAAATCGTGGCCTCTAATGACCGAAGTTAATATGAGGAGTAAAACAC
TTGTAGTTGTACCATTATGCTTATTCACTAGGCAACAAATATATTTTCAGACCTAGAAAAGCTGCAAATG
TTACTGAATACAAGTATGTCCTCTTGTGTTTTAGACATTTATGAACTTTCCTTTATGTAATTTTCCAGAA
TCCTTGTCAGATTCTAATCATTGCTTTATAATTATAGTTATACTCATGGATTTGTAGTTGAGTATGAAAA
TATTTTTTAATGCATTTTATGACTTGCCAATTGATTGACAACGAGCTCCCTAGGCCTGTTATCCCTAACA
AGTTTGTACAAAAAAGCTGAACGAGAAACGTAAAATGATATAAATATCAATATATTAAATTAGATTTTGC
ATAAAAAACAGACTACATAATACTGTAAAACACAACATATCCAGTCACTATGGCGGCCGCATTAGGCACC
CCAGGCTTTACACTTTATGCTTCCGGCTCGTATAATGTGTGGATTTTGAGTTAGGATCCGTCGAGATTTT
CAGGAGCTAAGGAAGCTAAAATGGAGAAAAAAATCACTGGATATACCACCGTTGATATATCCCAATGGCA
TCGTAAAGAACATTTTGAGGCATTTCAGTCAGTTGCTCAATGTACCTATAACCAGACCGTTCAGCTGGAT
ATTACGGCCTTTTTAAAGACCGTAAAGAAAAATAAGCACAAGTTTTATCCGGCCTTTATTCACATTCTTG
CCCGCCTGATGAATGCTCATCCGGAATTCCGTATGGCAATGAAAGACGGTGAGCTGGTGATATGGGATAG
TGTTCACCCTTGTTACACCGTTTTCCATGAGCAAACTGAAACGTTTTCATCGCTCTGGAGTGAATACCAC
GACGATTTCCGGCAGTTTCTACACATATATTCGCAAGATGTGGCGTGTTACGGTGAAAACCTGGCCTATT
TCCCTAAAGGGTTTATTGAGAATATGTTTTTCGTCTCAGCCAATCCCTGGGTGAGTTTCACCAGTTTTGA
TTTAAACGTGGCCAATATGGACAACTTCTTCGCCCCCGTTTTCACCATGGGCAAATATTATACGCAAGGC
GACAAGGTGCTGATGCCGCTGGCGATTCAGGTTCATCATGCCGTTTGTGATGGCTTCCATGTCGGCAGAA
TGCTTAATGAATTACAACAGTACTGCGATGAGTGGCAGGCGGGGCGTAATCTAGAGGATCCGGCTTACTA
AAAGCCAGATAACAGTATGCGTATTTGCGCGCTGATTTTTGCGGTATAAGAATATATACTGATATGTATA
CCCGAAGTATGTCAAAAAGAGGTATGCTATGAAGCAGCGTATTACAGTGACAGTTGACAGCGACAGCTAT
CAGTTGCTCAAGGCATATATGATGTCAATATCTCCGGTCTGGTAAGCACAACCATGCAGAATGAAGCCCG
TCGTCTGCGTGCCGAACGCTGGAAAGCGGAAAATCAGGAAGGGATGGCTGAGGTCGCCCGGTTTATTGAA
ATGAACGGCTCTTTTGCTGACGAGAACAGGGGCTGGTGAAATGCAGTTTAAGGTTTACACCTATAAAAGA
GAGAGCCGTTATCGTCTGTTTGTGGATGTACAGAGTGATATTATTGACACGCCCGGGCGACGGATGGTGA
TCCCCCTGGCCAGTGCACGTCTGCTGTCAGATAAAGTCCCCCGTGAACTTTACCCGGTGGTGCATATCGG
GGATGAAAGCTGGCGCATGATGACCACCGATATGGCCAGTGTGCCGGTCTCCGTTATCGGGGAAGAAGTG
GCTGATCTCAGCCACCGCGAAAATGACATCAAAAACGCCATTAACCTGATGTTCTGGGGAATATAAATGT
CAGGCTCCCTTATACACAGCCAGTCTGCAGGTCGACCATAGTGACTGGATATGTTGTGTTTTACAGTATT
ATGTAGTCTGTTTTTTATGCAAAATCTAATTTAATATATTGATATTTATATCATTTTACGTTTCTCGTTC
AGCTTTCTTGTACAAAGTGGTTCGATAATTCCGATCCAGCCTAGGCCCGGGCCTGAGGACGCGTCCATGG
TTAATTAAGACGTCCGGACCGACTAGTGGATCCTCTAGAGTCGACCTGCAGGCATGCAAGCTTCTTCAAG
TGTATGTAGGTATAGTAACATGAACAAGAACAGACTCAAGTACAAGATCGCATACGAAAATGGAAATGGC
AATGTCACTTCCACATAATCAAACACGAATCCTCATATCAACAAGGCCTGAGATTCTAACTAGCTCATAA
CAACTTAGCCAATAGTTACTTGAGACTACCAAATGTATGTAGAACTAAAGACTAAGGGACAGAGAGTTCG
TCTAAACAGGTGAATCTAGTCGTTGTTATCTAATAAACAATTCAGCCCCAAATGCAGAACACACATAGAG
CTCTCTATTGATTCAAATTACGATCTGATACTGATAACGTCTAGATTTTTAGGGTTAAAGCAATCAATCA
CCTGACGATTCAAGGTGGTTGGATCATGACGATTCCAGAAAACATCAAGCAAGCTCTCAAAGCTACACTC
TTTGGGATCATACTGAACTCTAACAACCTCGTTATGTCCCGTAGTGCCAGTACAGACATCCTCGTAACTC
GGATTGTGCACGATGCCATGGCTATACCCAACCTCGGTCTTGGTCACACCAGGAACTCTCTGGTAAGCTA
GCTCCACTCCCCAGAAACAACCGGCGCCAAATTGCGCGAATTGCTGACCTGAAGACGGAACATCATCGTC
GGGTCCTTGGGCGATTGCGGCGGAAGATGGGTCAGCTTGGGCTTGAGGACGAGACCCGAATCCGAGTCTG
TTGAAAAGGTTGTTCATTGGGGATTTGTATACGGAGATTGGTCGTCGAGAGGTTTGAGGGAAAGGACAAA
TGGGTTTGGCTCTGGAGAAAGAGAGTGCGGCTTTAGAGAGAGAATTGAGAGGTTTAGAGAGAGATGCGGC
GGCGATGAGCGGAGGAGAGACGACGAGGACCTGCATTATCAAAGCAGTGACGTGGTGAAATTTGGAACTT
TTAAGAGGCAGATAGATTTATTATTTGTATCCATTTTCTTCATTGTTCTAGAATGTCGCGGAACAAATTT
TAAAACTAAATCCTAAATTTTTCTAATTTTGTTGCCAATAGTGGATATGTGGGCCGTATAGAAGGAATCT
ATTGAAGGCCCAAACCCATACTGACGAGCCCAAAGGTTCGTTTTGCGTTTTATGTTTCGGTTCGATGCCA
ACGCCACATTCTGAGCTAGGCAAAAAACAAACGTGTCTTTGAATAGACTCCTCTCGTTAACACATGCAGC
GGCTGCATGGTGACGCCATTAACACGTGGCCTACAATTGCATGATGTCTCCATTGACACGTGACTTCTCG
TCTCCTTTCTTAATATATCTAACAAACACTCCTACCTCTTCCAAAATATATACACATCTTTTTGATCAAT
CTCTCATTCAAAATCTCATTCTCTCTAGTAAACAAGAACAAAAAAATGGCGGATACAGCTAGAGGAACCC
ATCACGATATCATCGGCAGAGACCAGTACCCGATGATGGGCCGAGACCGAGACCAGTACCAGATGTCCGG
ACGAGGATCTGACTACTCCAAGTCTAGGCAGATTGCTAAAGCTGCAACTGCTGTCACAGCTGGTGGTTCC
CTCCTTGTTCTCTCCAGCCTTACCCTTGTTGGAACTGTCATAGCTTTGACTGTTGCAACACCTCTGCTCG
TTATCTTCAGCCCAATCCTTGTCCCGGCTCTCATCACAGTTGCACTCCTCATCACCGGTTTTCTTTCCTC
TGGAGGGTTTGGCATTGCCGCTATAACCGTTTTCTCTTGGATTTACAAGTAAGCACACATTTATCATCTT
ACTTCATAATTTTGTGCAATATGTGCATGCATGTGTTGAGCCAGTAGCTTTGGATCAATTTTTTTGGTCG
AATAACAAATGTAACAATAAGAAATTGCAAATTCTAGGGAACATTTGGTTAACTAAATACGAAATTTGAC
CTAGCTAGCTTGAATGTGTCTGTGTATATCATCTATATAGGTAAAATGCTTGGTATGATACCTATTGATT
GTGAATAGGTACGCAACGGGAGAGCACCCACAGGGATCAGACAAGTTGGACAGTGCAAGGATGAAGTTGG
GAAGCAAAGCTCAGGATCTGAAAGACAGAGCTCAGTACTACGGACAGCAACATACTGGTGGGGAACATGA
CCGTGACCGTACTCGTGGTGGCCAGCACACTACTATGAGCGAGCTGATTAAGGAGAACATGCACATGAAG
CTGTACATGGAGGGCACCGTGAACAACCACCACTTCAAGTGCACATCCGAGGGCGAAGGCAAGCCCTACG
AGGGCACCCAGACCATGAGAATCAAGGTGGTCGAGGGCGGCCCTCTCCCCTTCGCCTTCGACATCCTGGC
TACCAGCTTCATGTACGGCAGCAGAACCTTCATCAACCACACCCAGGGCATCCCCGACTTCTTTAAGCAG
TCCTTCCCTGAGGGCTTCACATGGGAGAGAGTCACCACATACGAAGACGGGGGCGTGCTGACCGCTACCC
AGGACACCAGCCTCCAGGACGGCTGCCTCATCTACAACGTCAAGATCAGAGGGGTGAACTTCCCATCCAA
CGGCCCTGTGATGCAGAAGAAAACACTCGGCTGGGAGGCCAACACCGAGATGCTGTACCCCGCTGACGGC
GGCCTGGAAGGCAGAAGCGACATGGCCCTGAAGCTCGTGGGCGGGGGCCACCTGATCTGCAACTTCAAGA
CCACATACAGATCCAAGAAACCCGCTAAGAACCTCAAGATGCCCGGCGTCTACTATGTGGACCACAGACT
GGAAAGAATCAAGGAGGCCGACAAAGAGACCTACGTCGAGCAGCACGAGGTGGCTGTGGCCAGATACTGC
GACCTCCCTAGCAAACTGGGGCACAAGTGATCTAGTAACATAGATGACACCGCGCGCGATAATTTATCCT
AGTTTGCGCGCTATATTTTGTTTTCTATCGCGTATTAAATGTATAATTGCGGGACTCTAATCATAAAAAC
CCATCTCATAAATAACGTCATGCATTACATGTTAATTATTACATGCTTAACGTAATTCAACAGAAATTAT
ATGATAATCATCGCAAGACCGGCAACAGGATTCAATCTTAAGAAACTTTATTGCCAAATGTTTGAACGAT
AAGCTTGGCACTGGCCGTCGTTTTACAACGTCGTGACTGGGAAAACCCTGGCGTTACCCAACTTAATCGC
CTTGCAGCACATCCCCCTTTCGCCAGCTGGCGTAATAGCGAAGAGGCCCGCACCGATCGCCCTTCCCAAC
AGTTGCGCAGCCTGAATGGCGAATGAGCTTGAGCTTGGATCAGATTGTCGTTTCCCGCCTTCAGTTTAAA
CTATCAGTGTTTGACAGGATATATTGGCGGGTAAACCTAAGAGAAAAGAGCGTTTATTAGAATAATCGGA
TATTTAAAAGGGCGTGAAAAGGTTTATCCGTTCGTCCATTTGTATGTGCATGCCAACCACAGGGTTCCCC
TCGGGATCAAAGTACTTTAAAGTACTTTAAAGTACTTTAA
